Addgene plasmid #146717: pAc5.1B-HA-DmPop2a-dsRNAres-V5His6_K
Purpose: Insect Expression of DmPop2a-dsRNAres
Depositing lab: Elisa Izaurralde. Depositing organization: Max Planck Institute for Developmental Biology.
Backbone
  Vector backbone: Unknown
  Vector type: Insect Expression
Growth in bacteria
  Bacterial resistance: Ampicillin, 100 μg/mL
  Growth temperature: 37°C
  Growth strain: DH5alpha
  Copy number: Low Copy
Gene/Insert
  Gene/Insert name: DmPop2a-dsRNAres
  Species: D. melanogaster (fly)
  Mutation: ORF extracted from CG5684-Pa; NM_140281.2, with one non silent mutation I164F;the annotated variations were found in two different clones from 2 independent experiments.
  Entrez Gene: Pop2 (a.k.a. Dmel_CG5684, CAF1, CG5684, CNOT7, Caf1, Dmel\CG5684, POP2, pop2)
  Cloning method: Unknown
Terms and licenses: Academic/Nonprofit Terms; Industry Terms: Not Available to Industry
Depositor comments: Plasmids from this collection were made available to the research community and donated after the lab closed. Please note that the sequence provided by the depositing laboratory may be theoretical/predicted or based on Sanger sequencing results. There may be discrepancies between sequencing results obtained by Addgene and the depositor sequence. If an Addgene verified sequence is not available, please contact before placing your order to request that our lab fully sequence the plasmid.
How to cite: pAc5.1B-HA-DmPop2a-dsRNAres-V5His6_K was a gift from Elisa Izaurralde (Addgene plasmid # 146717 ; http://n2t.net/addgene:146717 ; RRID:Addgene_146717)
