[The description below was written by a language model from this plasmid's Addgene catalogue record and pLannotate feature annotations shown in this document.]
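Description:
pAc5.1B-HA-DmPop2a-dsRNAres-V5His6_K is a 6,266 nt insect expression plasmid for producing the Drosophila melanogaster deadenylase Pop2 (CAF1/CNOT7 orthologue, CG5684, isoform a) in fly cells. The catalogue lists the backbone as unknown, although the name points to a pAc5.1B-type vector, and the feature table fits that: a roughly 2.5 kb D. melanogaster actin 5C (Ac5) promoter provides strong constitutive transcription, and an SV40 polyadenylation signal lies downstream of the cassette. Propagation in E. coli relies on a ColE1/pUC-type origin and an ampicillin resistance gene with its bla promoter. The catalogue describes the plasmid as low copy, whereas the annotation tool labels the origin as a high-copy type. A short tetracycline-resistance fragment and a piece of SV40 large T antigen are also annotated and appear to be non-functional backbone remnants. No selectable marker for insect cells is annotated.

The open reading frame begins with an N-terminal HA epitope (annotated as a fragment of 3xHA, so probably a single copy), followed by the Pop2 coding sequence, which the annotation tool matched by homology to human CNOT7, the catalytic 3'-5' poly(A) exoribonuclease subunit of the CCR4-NOT complex. A V5 tag lies downstream; the name also implies a His6 tag, which is not separately annotated, and the record does not say whether these C-terminal tags are in frame with the insert. The "dsRNAres" designation indicates a version recoded to resist dsRNA-mediated knockdown, which suggests use in complementation experiments where endogenous Pop2 is depleted by RNAi, though the record gives only insect expression as the purpose. The depositor notes one non-silent change, I164F, relative to the reference transcript, found in independent clones.
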