Features (pLannotate 1.2.2; 10 found; start..end, strand, type, name):
      1..2510    +  promoter       Ac5 promoter: Drosophila melanogaster actin 5C promoter
   2536..2562    +  CDS            3xHA (fragment): three tandem HA epitope tags
   2668..3441    +  CDS            CNOT7 (fragment): CNOT7_HUMAN - Also known as CAF1. Experimental evidence at protein level: Swiss-Prot protein existence level 1. Has 3'-5' poly(A) exoribonuclease activity for synthetic poly(A) RNA substrate. Its function seems to be partially redundant with that of CNOT8. Catalytic component of the CCR4-NOT complex which is one of the major cellular mRNA deadenylases and is linked to various cellular processes including bulk mRNA degradation, miRNA-mediated repression, translational repression during translational initiation and general transcription regulation. During miRNA-mediated repression the complex se
   3517..3558    +  CDS            V5 tag: epitope tag from simian virus 5
   3658..3792    -  polyA_signal   SV40 poly(A) signal: SV40 polyadenylation signal
   3815..3899    -  CDS            large T antigen (fragment): large T antigen from SV40 (simian virus 40)
   3900..4347    +  CDS            TcR (fragment): tetracycline efflux protein; tet; confers resistance to tetracycline
   4393..4981    -  rep_origin     ori: high-copy-number ColE1/pMB1/pBR322/pUC origin of replication
   5152..6012    -  CDS            AmpR: β-lactamase; bla; confers resistance to ampicillin, carbenicillin, and related antibiotics
   6013..6117    -  promoter       AmpR promoter: bla
>Addgene plasmid #146717 | pAc5.1B-HA-DmPop2a-dsRNAres-V5His6_K | addgene full sequence | sequence record 357206 | Addgene NGS Result
CATGAATGGCATCAACTCTGAATCAAAACTTTGCAGATGCACCTACTTCTCATTTCCACTGTCACATCAT
TTTTCCAGATCTCGCTGCCTGTTATGTGGCCCACAAACCAAGACACGTTTTATGGCCATTAAAGCTGGCT
GATCGTCGCCAAACACCAAATACATAATGAATATGTACACATTCGAGAAAGAAGCGATCAAAGAAGCGTC
TTCGGGCGGAGTAGGAGAATGCGGAGGAGAAGGAGAACGAGCTGATCTAGTATCTCTCCACAATCCAATG
CCAACTGACCAACTGGCCATATTCGGAGCAATTTGAAGCCAATTTCCATCGCCTGGCGATCGCTCCATTC
TTGGCTATATGTTTTTCACCGTTACCCGGGGCCATTTTCAAAGACTCGTCGGCAAGATAAGATTGTGTCA
CTCGCTGTCTCTCTTCATTTGTCGAAGAATGCTGAGGAATTTCGCGATGACGTCGGCGAGTATTTTGAAG
AATGAGAATAATTTGTATTTATACGAAAATCAGTTAGTGGAATTTTCTACAAAAACATGTTATCTATAGA
TAATTTTGTTGCAAAATATGTTGACTATGACAAAGATTGTATGTATATACCTTTAATGTATTCTCATTTT
CTTATGTATTTATAATGGCAATGATGATACTGATGATATTTTAAGATGATGCCAGACCAAAAGGCTTGAA
TTTCTGCGTCTTTTGCCGAACGCAGTGCATGTGCAATTGTTGTTTTTTGGAATATTCAATTTTCGGACTG
TCCGCTTTGATTTCAGTTTCTTGGCTTATTCAAAAAGCAAAGTAAAGCCAAAAAAGCGAGATGGCAATAC
CAAATGCGGCAAAACGGTAGTGGAAGGAAAGGGGTGCGGGGCAGCGGAAGGAAGGGTGGGGCGGGGCGTG
GCGGGGTCTGTGGCTGGGCGCGACGTCACCGACGTTGGAGCCACTCCTTTGACCATGTGTGCGTGTGTGT
ATTATTCGTGTCTCGCCACTCGCCGGTTGTTTTTTTCTTTTTATGCTGCGCTCTCTCTAGCGCCATCTCG
CTTACGCATGCTCAACGCACCGCATGTTGCCGTTTCCTTTTATGCGTCATTTTGGCTCGAAATAGGCAAT
TATTTAAACAAAGATTAGTCAACGAAAACGCTAAAATAAATAAGTCTACAATATGGTTACTTATTGCCAT
GTGTGTGCAGCCAACGATAGCAACAAAAGCAACAACACAGGTGGCTTTCCCTCTTTCACTTTTTGTTTGC
AAGCCGCGTGCGAGCAAGACGGCACGACCGGCAAACGCAATTACGCTGACAAAGAGCAGACGAAGTTTTG
GCGAAAAACATCAAGGCGCCTGATACGAATGCATTTGCAATAACAATTGCGATATTTAATATTGTTTATG
AAGCTGTTTGACTTCAAAACACACAAAAAAAAAAATAAAACAAATTATTTGAAAGAGAATTAGGAATCGG
ACGCTTATCGTTAGGGTAACAACAAGAAATGCTTACTGAGTCACAGCCTCTGGAAAACTGCCGCAAGCCA
GAGAGAGAGAGAAAAAGAGGGAGAGCAGCTTAGACCGCATGTGCTTGTGTGTGAGGCGTCTCTCTCTTCG
TCTCTGTTGCGCAAACGCATAGACTGCACTGAAAAAATCGATTACCTATTTTTTATGAATGAATATTTGC
ACTATTACTATTCAAAACTATTAAGATAGCAATCACATTCAATAGCCAAATACTATACCACCTGAGCGAT
GCAACGAAATGATCAATTTGAGCAAAAATGCTGCATATTTAGGACGGCATCATTATAGAAATGCTTCTTG
CTGTGTACTTTTCTCTCGTCTGGCAGCTGTTTCGCCGTTATTGTTAAAACCGGCTTAAGTTAGGTGTGTT
TTCTACGACTAGTGAATGCCCTACTAGAAGATGTGTGTTGCACAAAATGTCCCTGGAATAACCAATTTGA
AGTGCAGATAGCAGTAAACGTAAGCTAATATGAATATTATTTAACTGTAATGTTTTAATATCGCTGGACA
TTACTAATAAACCCACTATAAACACATGTACATATGTATGTTTTGGCATACAATGAGTAGTTGGGGAAAA
AATGTGTAAAAGCACCGTGACCATCACAGCATAAAGATAACCAGCTGAAGTATCGAATATGAGTAACCCC
CAAATTGAATCACATGCCGCAACTGATAGGACCCATGGAAGTACACTCTTCATGGCGATATACAAGACAC
ACACAAGCACGAACACCCAGTTGCGGAGGAAATTCTCCGTAAATGAAAACCCAATCGGCGAACAATTCAT
ACCCATATATGGTAAAAGTTTTGAACGCGACTTGAGAGCGGAGAGCATTGCGGCTGATAAGGTTTTAGCG
CTAAGCGGGCTTTATAAAACGGGCTGCGGGACCAGTTTTCATATCACTACCGTTTGAGTTCTTGTGCTGT
GTGGATACTCCTCCCGACACAAAGCCGCTCCATCAGCCAGCAGTCGTCTAATCCAGAGACCCCGGATCGG
GGTACCAACATGGCTTACCCATACGATGTTCCAGATTACGCTCCTCCAAGCTTGAATTCTGCAGATATCA
TGAAGTGGACCATGCCGAGCGCTATTAGCGGAGCCCCCCACGCTCATATCCCGTCCAATGAAGAATGTGG
AATTCGTGACGTCTGGAAACAGAATTTGGAAGAAGAATTTCGTACGATCCGCAAGGTCGTCCAAAAATAT
CATTACGTCGCTATGGATACGGAATTCCCCGGAGTCGTCGCCCGCCCCGTGGGAGAATTTCGTAGCACCG
CCGATTACCACTATCAATTGTTGCGTTGCAACGTGGACTTGTTGCGCATCATTCAGCTGGGACTGACGTT
TATGGATGATGACGGCAAAACCCCCCCGGGATATAGCACGTGGCAATTTAATTTTAAATTCAATTTGTCC
GAAGATATGTACGCCCAAGATAGCATTGACTTGTTGCAAAATAGCGGCATCCAATTTAAAAAACATGAAG
AAGACGGAATTGACCCGATTGATTTTGCTGAGTTGTTGATGTCCTCGGGAATTGTCTTGGTCGAGAATTT
TAAATGGTTGTGTTTTCATAGCGGATATGACTTCGGATATCTGCTGAAATTGCTGACGGACCAAAATTTG
CCGCCCGATGAGTCGGAGTTCTTTGACTTGTTGCATATTTATTTCCCGAATATTTTTGATATTAAATACT
TGATGAAAAGCTGTAAAAATTTGAAGGGAGGATTGCAAGAAGTGGCTGACCAATTGGAGTTGCGCCGTGT
CGGACCGCAACACCAAGCTGGAAGCGACGCCTTGTTGACCGGAATGGCTTTTTTTAAGATGCGTGAGATG
TTCTTCGAGGACAACATCGACCATGCGAAGTACTCCGGACACCTGTACGGCCTGGGTACCTCCTTCATTG
TCAATGGCACCAACTTCCACGACAGCAACGGTGAGACGAACAGCGCTTCAGGCGGCCGCTCGAGTCTAGA
GGGCCCGCGGTTCGAAGGTAAGCCTATCCCTAACCCTCTCCTCGGTCTCGATTCTACGCGTACCGGTCAT
CATCACCATCACCATTGAGTTTAAACCCGCTGATCAGCCTCGACTGTGCCTTCTAAGGCCTGAGCTCGCT
GATCAGCCTCGATCGAGGATCCAGACATGATAAGATACATTGATGAGTTTGGACAAACCACAACTAGAAT
GCAGTGAAAAAAATGCTTTATTTGTGAAATTTGTGATGCTATTGCTTTATTTGTAACCATTATAAGCTGC
AATAAACAAGTTAACAACAACAATTGCATTCATTTTATGTTTCAGGTTCAGGGGGAGGTGTGGGAGGTTT
TTTAAAGCAAGTAAAACCTCTACAAATGTGGTATGGCTGATTATGATCAGTCGACCGATGCCCTTGAGAG
CCTTCAACCCAGTCAGCTCCTTCCGGTGGGCGCGGGGCATGACTATCGTCGCCGCACTTATGACTGTCTT
CTTTATCATGCAACTCGTAGGACAGGTGCCGGCAGCGCTCTGGGTCATTTTCGGCGAGGACCGCTTTCGC
TGGAGCGCGACGATGATCGGCCTGTCGCTTGCGGTATTCGGAATCTTGCACGCCCTCGCTCAAGCCTTCG
TCACTGGTCCCGCCACCAAACGTTTCGGCGAGAAGCAGGCCATTATCGCCGGCATGGCGGCCGACGCGCT
GGGCTACGTCTTGCTGGCGTTCGCGACGCGAGGCTGGATGGCCTTCCCCATTATGATTCTTCTCGCTTCC
GGCGGCATCGGGATGCCCGCGTTGCAGGCCATGCTGTCCAGGCAGGTAGATGACGACCATCAGGGACAGC
TTCAAGGCCAGCAAAAGGCCAGGAACCGTAAAAAGGCCGCGTTGCTGGCGTTTTTCCATAGGCTCCGCCC
CCCTGACGAGCATCACAAAAATCGACGCTCAAGTCAGAGGTGGCGAAACCCGACAGGACTATAAAGATAC
CAGGCGTTTCCCCCTGGAAGCTCCCTCGTGCGCTCTCCTGTTCCGACCCTGCCGCTTACCGGATACCTGT
CCGCCTTTCTCCCTTCGGGAAGCGTGGCGCTTTCTCATAGCTCACGCTGTAGGTATCTCAGTTCGGTGTA
GGTCGTTCGCTCCAAGCTGGGCTGTGTGCACGAACCCCCCGTTCAGCCCGACCGCTGCGCCTTATCCGGT
AACTATCGTCTTGAGTCCAACCCGGTAAGACACGACTTATCGCCACTGGCAGCAGCCACTGGTAACAGGA
TTAGCAGAGCGAGGTATGTAGGCGGTGCTACAGAGTTCTTGAAGTGGTGGCCTAACTACGGCTACACTAG
AAGGACAGTATTTGGTATCTGCGCTCTGCTGAAGCCAGTTACCTTCGGAAAAAGAGTTGGTAGCTCTTGA
TCCGGCAAACAAACCACCGCTGGTAGCGGTGGTTTTTTTGTTTGCAAGCAGCAGATTACGCGCAGAAAAA
AAGGATCTCAAGAAGATCCTTTGATCTTTTCTACGGGGTCTGACGCTCAGTGGAACGAAAACTCACGTTA
AGGGATTTTGGTCATGAGATTATCAAAAAGGATCTTCACCTAGATCCTTTTAAATTAAAAATGAAGTTTT
AAATCAATCTAAAGTATATATGAGTAAACTTGGTCTGACAGTTACCAATGCTTAATCAGTGAGGCACCTA
TCTCAGCGATCTGTCTATTTCGTTCATCCATAGTTGCCTGACTCCCCGTCGTGTAGATAACTACGATACG
GGAGGGCTTACCATCTGGCCCCAGTGCTGCAATGATACCGCGAGACCCACGCTCACCGGCTCCAGATTTA
TCAGCAATAAACCAGCCAGCCGGAAGGGCCGAGCGCAGAAGTGGTCCTGCAACTTTATCCGCCTCCATCC
AGTCTATTAATTGTTGCCGGGAAGCTAGAGTAAGTAGTTCGCCAGTTAATAGTTTGCGCAACGTTGTTGC
CATTGCTGCAGGCATCGTGGTGTCACGCTCGTCGTTTGGTATGGCTTCATTCAGCTCCGGTTCCCAACGA
TCAAGGCGAGTTACATGATCCCCCATGTTGTGCAAAAAAGCGGTTAGCTCCTTCGGTCCTCCGATCGTTG
TCAGAAGTAAGTTGGCCGCAGTGTTATCACTCATGGTTATGGCAGCACTGCATAATTCTCTTACTGTCAT
GCCATCCGTAAGATGCTTTTCTGTGACTGGTGAGTACTCAACCAAGTCATTCTGAGAATAGTGTATGCGG
CGACCGAGTTGCTCTTGCCCGGCGTCAACACGGGATAATACCGCGCCACATAGCAGAACTTTAAAAGTGC
TCATCATTGGAAAACGTTCTTCGGGGCGAAAACTCTCAAGGATCTTACCGCTGTTGAGATCCAGTTCGAT
GTAACCCACTCGTGCACCCAACTGATCTTCAGCATCTTTTACTTTCACCAGCGTTTCTGGGTGAGCAAAA
ACAGGAAGGCAAAATGCCGCAAAAAAGGGAATAAGGGCGACACGGAAATGTTGAATACTCATACTCTTCC
TTTTTCAATATTATTGAAGCATTTATCAGGGTTATTGTCTCATGAGCGGATACATATTTGAATGTATTTA
GAAAAATAAACAAATAGGGGTTCCGCGCACATTTCCCCGAAAAGTGCCACCTGACGTCTAAGAAACCATT
ATTATCATGACATTAACCTATAAAAATAGGCGTATCACGAGGCCCTTTCGTCTTCAAGAATTAATTCTAT
ATTCTAAAAACACAAATGATACTTCTAAAAAAAAAT
